Addgene plasmid #221004: gRNA-CasRx_SD1-pSV40-TagBFP
Purpose: Transiently express CasRx DR30 repeat with gRNA spacer. Contains SD1 mutation to enhance efficiency. SV40-TagBFP cassette to monitor transfection efficiency. Use BbsI with overhangs Fw-AAAC, Rv-AAAA.
Depositing lab: Benjamin Blencowe & Mikko Taipale. Depositing organization: University of Toronto. Publication: Efficient, specific, and combinatorial control of endogenous exon splicing with dCasRx-RBM25. Li JD, Taipale M, Blencowe BJ. Mol Cell. 2024 Jul 11;84(13):2573-2589.e5. doi: 10.1016/j.molcel.2024.05.028. Epub 2024 Jun 24. PubMed 38917795.
Backbone
  Vector backbone: pXR003 (Addgene #109053)
  Vector type: Mammalian Expression, CRISPR
  Selectable markers: tagBFP
Growth in bacteria
  Bacterial resistance: Ampicillin, 100 μg/mL
  Growth temperature: 37°C
  Growth strain: DH5alpha
  Copy number: High Copy
Gene/Insert
  Gene/Insert name: CasRx 30nt processed direct repeat with SD1 mutation
  gRNA/shRNA sequence: gRNA spacer
  Species: H. sapiens (human)
  Mutation: DR1 A>T
  Promoter: U6
  Cloning method: Restriction Enzyme; 5′ cloning site unknown (unknown if destroyed)
Terms and licenses: Academic/Nonprofit Terms; Industry Terms: Not Available to Industry
Depositor comments: The gRNA backbone contains the SD1 mutation (DR1 A>T) in the direct repeat, which boosted knockdown efficiency in a previous paper (Wessels et al., 2020, Nat Biotech). We have found increased splicing modulation with this mutation compared to the WT direct repeat.
How to cite: gRNA-CasRx_SD1-pSV40-TagBFP was a gift from Benjamin Blencowe & Mikko Taipale (Addgene plasmid # 221004 ; http://n2t.net/addgene:221004 ; RRID:Addgene_221004)
