[The description below was written by a language model from this plasmid's Addgene catalogue record and pLannotate feature annotations shown in this document.]
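Description:
gRNA-CasRx_SD1-pSV40-TagBFP is a small (about 3.9 kb) mammalian CRISPR guide-RNA expression plasmid derived from the pXR003 backbone. It is intended for transient transfection rather than viral delivery. It is propagated in E. coli as a high-copy plasmid through a ColE1/pUC-type origin, and is selected with ampicillin via a β-lactamase gene under its native promoter.

The payload is a human U6 RNA polymerase III promoter driving the 30-nucleotide processed direct repeat (DR30) of RfxCas13d (CasRx). A BbsI cloning site follows the repeat, where a user-supplied spacer is ligated as annealed oligonucleotides, so the plasmid as deposited is an empty guide scaffold. The direct repeat carries the SD1 substitution (an A-to-T change at the DR1 position). The depositors note that this mutation was previously reported to improve knockdown efficiency and that, in their hands, it increases splicing modulation relative to the wild-type repeat.

A separate cassette places a mammalian codon-optimized TagBFP under the SV40 enhancer/early promoter with an SV40 polyadenylation signal. Blue fluorescence therefore marks transfected cells and reports transfection efficiency. TagBFP is the only mammalian marker listed, and no drug selection is provided. The annotation also picks up short fragments of ble, lacI and the pBR322 bom region, along with lac promoter/operator elements. These appear to be backbone remnants rather than functional parts.

The plasmid does not encode Cas13d itself, so it must be paired with a separately supplied CasRx or dCasRx effector. Typical uses are RNA knockdown or, as in the associated work, guiding dCasRx fusion proteins to control splicing of endogenous exons.
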