Features (pLannotate 1.2.2; 14 found; start..end, strand, type, name):
     32..272     +  promoter       U6 promoter: RNA polymerase III promoter for human U6 snRNA
    283..311     +  misc_RNA       RfxCas13d DR30: 5' processed 30-base direct repeat for an RfxCas13d gRNA (Konermann et al., 2018)
    342..385     -  misc_feature   bom (fragment): basis of mobility region from pBR322
    386..715     +  promoter       SV40 promoter: SV40 enhancer and early promoter
    767..1462    +  CDS            TagBFP: monomeric blue fluorescent protein mammalian codon-optimized
   1472..1597    +  CDS            ble (fragment): BLE_KLEPN - Experimental evidence at protein level: Swiss-Prot protein existence level 1. Binding protein with a strong affinity to the bleomycin family of antibiotics. Binds to CL990; an antimitotic-antibiotic compound. From Klebsiella pneumoniae.
   1592..1713    +  polyA_signal   SV40 poly(A) signal: SV40 polyadenylation signal
   1786..1802    -  protein_bind   lac operator: The lac repressor binds to the lac operator to inhibit transcription in E. coli. This inhibition can be relieved by adding lactose or isopropyl-β-D-thiogalactopyranoside (IPTG). lac repressor encoded by lacI
   1810..1840    -  promoter       lac promoter: promoter for the E. coli lac operon
   1855..1876    -  protein_bind   CAP binding site: CAP binding activates transcription in the presence of cAMP. E. coli catabolite activator protein
   1889..1981    -  CDS            lacI (fragment): lac repressor; lacI; The lac repressor binds to the lac operator to inhibit transcription in E. coli. This inhibition can be relieved by adding lactose or isopropyl-β-D-thiogalactopyranoside (IPTG).
   2164..2752    -  rep_origin     ori: high-copy-number ColE1/pMB1/pBR322/pUC origin of replication
   2923..3783    -  CDS            AmpR: β-lactamase; bla; confers resistance to ampicillin, carbenicillin, and related antibiotics
   3784..3888    -  promoter       AmpR promoter: bla
>Addgene plasmid #221004 | gRNA-CasRx_SD1-pSV40-TagBFP | addgene full sequence | sequence record 436033 | Addgene NGS Result
CGAAAAGTGCCACCTGACGTCGACGGCTAGCGAGGGCCTATTTCCCATGATTCCTTCATATTTGCATATA
CGATACAAGGCTGTTAGAGAGATAATTGGAATTAATTTGACTGTAAACACAAAGATATTAGTACAAAATA
CGTGACGTAGAAAGTAATAATTTCTTGGGTAGTTTGCAGTTTTAAAATTATGTTTTAAAATGGACTATCA
TATGCTTACCGTAACTTGAAAGTATTTCGATTTCTTGGCTTTATATATCTTGTGGAAAGGACGAAACACC
GTACCCCTACCAACTGGTCGGGGTTTGAAACGGGTCTTCGAGAAGACCTTTTTTTTGAATTCTGATGCGG
TATTTTCTCCTTACGCATCTGTGCGGTATTTCACAGTGTGTCAGTTAGGGTGTGGAAAGTCCCCAGGCTC
CCCAGCAGGCAGAAGTATGCAAAGCATGCATCTCAATTAGTCAGCAACCAGGTGTGGAAAGTCCCCAGGC
TCCCCAGCAGGCAGAAGTATGCAAAGCATGCATCTCAATTAGTCAGCAACCATAGTCCCGCCCCTAACTC
CGCCCATCCCGCCCCTAACTCCGCCCAGTTCCGCCCATTCTCCGCCCCATGGCTGACTAATTTTTTTTAT
TTATGCAGAGGCCGAGGCCGCCTCTGCCTCTGAGCTATTCCAGAAGTAGTGAGGAGGCTTTTTTGGAGGC
CTAGGCTTTTGCAAAAAGCTCCCGGGAGCTTGTATATCCATTTTCGGATCTGATCAGCACGTGATGGAGC
TGATTAAGGAGAACATGCACATGAAGCTGTACATGGAGGGCACCGTGGACAACCATCACTTCAAGTGCAC
ATCCGAGGGCGAAGGCAAGCCCTACGAGGGCACCCAGACCATGAGAATCAAGGTGGTCGAGGGCGGCCCT
CTCCCCTTCGCCTTCGACATCCTGGCTACTAGCTTCCTCTACGGCAGCAAGACCTTCATCAACCACACCC
AGGGCATCCCCGACTTCTTCAAGCAGTCCTTCCCTGAGGGCTTCACATGGGAGAGAGTCACCACATACGA
AGATGGGGGCGTGCTGACCGCTACCCAGGACACCAGCCTCCAGGACGGCTGCCTCATCTACAACGTCAAG
ATCAGAGGGGTGAACTTCACATCCAACGGCCCTGTGATGCAGAAGAAAACACTCGGCTGGGAGGCCTTCA
CCGAGACGCTGTACCCCGCTGACGGCGGCCTGGAAGGCAGAAACGACATGGCCCTGAAGCTCGTGGGCGG
GAGCCATCTGATCGCAAACATCAAGACCACATATAGATCCAAGAAACCCGCTAAGAACCTCAAGATGCCT
GGCGTCTACTATGTGGACTACAGACTGGAAAGAATCAAGGAGGCCAACAACGAGACCTACGTCGAGCAGC
ACGAGGTGGCAGTGGCCAGATACTGCGACCTCCCTAGCAAACTGGGGCACAAACTTAATTAACACGTGCT
ACGAGATTTCGATTCCACCGCCGCCTTCTATGAAAGGTTGGGCTTCGGAATCGTTTTCCGGGACGCCGGC
TGGATGATCCTCCAGCGCGGGGATCTCATGCTGGAGTTCTTCGCCCACCCCAACTTGTTTATTGCAGCTT
ATAATGGTTACAAATAAAGCAATAGCATCACAAATTTCACAAATAAAGCATTTTTTTCACTGCATTCTAG
TTGTGGTTTGTCCAAACTCATCAATGTATCTTATCATGTCTGTATACCGTCGACCTCTAGCTAGAGCTTG
GCGTAATCATGGTCATAGCTGTTTCCTGTGTGAAATTGTTATCCGCTCACAATTCCACACAACATACGAG
CCGGAAGCATAAAGTGTAAAGCCTGGGGTGCCTAATGAGTGAGCTAACTCACATTAATTGCGTTGCGCTC
ACTGCCCGCTTTCCAGTCGGGAAACCTGTCGTGCCAGCTGCATTAATGAATCGGCCAACGCGCGGGGAGA
GGCGGTTTGCGTATTGGGCGCTCTTCCGCTTCCTCGCTCACTGACTCGCTGCGCTCGGTCGTTCGGCTGC
GGCGAGCGGTATCAGCTCACTCAAAGGCGGTAATACGGTTATCCACAGAATCAGGGGATAACGCAGGAAA
GAACATGTGAGCAAAAGGCCAGCAAAAGGCCAGGAACCGTAAAAAGGCCGCGTTGCTGGCGTTTTTCCAT
AGGCTCCGCCCCCCTGACGAGCATCACAAAAATCGACGCTCAAGTCAGAGGTGGCGAAACCCGACAGGAC
TATAAAGATACCAGGCGTTTCCCCCTGGAAGCTCCCTCGTGCGCTCTCCTGTTCCGACCCTGCCGCTTAC
CGGATACCTGTCCGCCTTTCTCCCTTCGGGAAGCGTGGCGCTTTCTCATAGCTCACGCTGTAGGTATCTC
AGTTCGGTGTAGGTCGTTCGCTCCAAGCTGGGCTGTGTGCACGAACCCCCCGTTCAGCCCGACCGCTGCG
CCTTATCCGGTAACTATCGTCTTGAGTCCAACCCGGTAAGACACGACTTATCGCCACTGGCAGCAGCCAC
TGGTAACAGGATTAGCAGAGCGAGGTATGTAGGCGGTGCTACAGAGTTCTTGAAGTGGTGGCCTAACTAC
GGCTACACTAGAAGAACAGTATTTGGTATCTGCGCTCTGCTGAAGCCAGTTACCTTCGGAAAAAGAGTTG
GTAGCTCTTGATCCGGCAAACAAACCACCGCTGGTAGCGGTGGTTTTTTTGTTTGCAAGCAGCAGATTAC
GCGCAGAAAAAAAGGATCTCAAGAAGATCCTTTGATCTTTTCTACGGGGTCTGACGCTCAGTGGAACGAA
AACTCACGTTAAGGGATTTTGGTCATGAGATTATCAAAAAGGATCTTCACCTAGATCCTTTTAAATTAAA
AATGAAGTTTTAAATCAATCTAAAGTATATATGAGTAAACTTGGTCTGACAGTTACCAATGCTTAATCAG
TGAGGCACCTATCTCAGCGATCTGTCTATTTCGTTCATCCATAGTTGCCTGACTCCCCGTCGTGTAGATA
ACTACGATACGGGAGGGCTTACCATCTGGCCCCAGTGCTGCAATGATACCGCGAGACCCACGCTCACCGG
CTCCAGATTTATCAGCAATAAACCAGCCAGCCGGAAGGGCCGAGCGCAGAAGTGGTCCTGCAACTTTATC
CGCCTCCATCCAGTCTATTAATTGTTGCCGGGAAGCTAGAGTAAGTAGTTCGCCAGTTAATAGTTTGCGC
AACGTTGTTGCCATTGCTACAGGCATCGTGGTGTCACGCTCGTCGTTTGGTATGGCTTCATTCAGCTCCG
GTTCCCAACGATCAAGGCGAGTTACATGATCCCCCATGTTGTGCAAAAAAGCGGTTAGCTCCTTCGGTCC
TCCGATCGTTGTCAGAAGTAAGTTGGCCGCAGTGTTATCACTCATGGTTATGGCAGCACTGCATAATTCT
CTTACTGTCATGCCATCCGTAAGATGCTTTTCTGTGACTGGTGAGTACTCAACCAAGTCATTCTGAGAAT
AGTGTATGCGGCGACCGAGTTGCTCTTGCCCGGCGTCAATACGGGATAATACCGCGCCACATAGCAGAAC
TTTAAAAGTGCTCATCATTGGAAAACGTTCTTCGGGGCGAAAACTCTCAAGGATCTTACCGCTGTTGAGA
TCCAGTTCGATGTAACCCACTCGTGCACCCAACTGATCTTCAGCATCTTTTACTTTCACCAGCGTTTCTG
GGTGAGCAAAAACAGGAAGGCAAAATGCCGCAAAAAAGGGAATAAGGGCGACACGGAAATGTTGAATACT
CATACTCTTCCTTTTTCAATATTATTGAAGCATTTATCAGGGTTATTGTCTCATGAGCGGATACATATTT
GAATGTATTTAGAAAAATAAACAAATAGGGGTTCCGCGCACATTTCCC
